>Addgene plasmid #231688 | Flag-HRD1 | addgene full sequence | sequence record 462858 | Addgene NGS Result
CCATTCGCCATTCAGGCTGCGCAACTGTTGGGAAGGGCGATCGGTGCGGGCCTCTTCGCTATTACGCCAG
CTGGCGAAAGGGGGATGTGCTGCAAGGCGATTAAGTTGGGTAACGCCAGGGTTTTCCCAGTCACGACGTT
GTAAAACGACGGCCAGTGCCAAGCTGATCTATACATTGAATCAATATTGGCAATTAGCCATATTAGTCAT
TGGTTATATAGCATAAATCAATATTGGCTATTGGCCATTGCATACGTTGTATCTATATCATAATATGTAC
ATTTATATTGGCTCATGTCCAATATGACCGCCATGTTGACATTGATTATTGACTAGTTATTAATAGTAAT
CAATTACGGGGTCATTAGTTCATAGCCCATATATGGAGTTCCGCGTTACATAACTTACGGTAAATGGCCC
GCCTGGCTGACCGCCCAACGACCCCCGCCCATTGACGTCAATAATGACGTATGTTCCCATAGTAACGCCA
ATAGGGACTTTCCATTGACGTCAATGGGTGGAGTATTTACGGTAAACTGCCCACTTGGCAGTACATCAAG
TGTATCATATGCCAAGTCCGCCCCCTATTGACGTCAATGACGGTAAATGGCCCGCCTGGCATTATGCCCA
GTACATGACCTTACGGGACTTTCCTACTTGGCAGTACATCTACGTATTAGTCATCGCTATTACCATGGTG
ATGCGGTTTTGGCAGTACACCAATGGGCGTGGATAGCGGTTTGACTCACGGGGATTTCCAAGTCTCCACC
CCATTGACGTCAATGGGAGTTTGTTTTGGCACCAAAATCAACGGGACTTTCCAAAATGTCGTAATAACCC
CGCCCCGTTGACGCAAATGGGCGGTAGGCGTGTACGGTGGGAGGTCTATATAAGCAGAGCTCGTTTAGTG
AACCGTCAGAATTAACCATGGACTACAAAGACCATGACGGTGATTATAAAGATCATGACATCGATTACAA
GGATGACGATGACAAGCTTGCGGCCGCGAATTCAATGTTCCGCACGGCAGTGATGATGGCGGCCAGCCTG
GCGCTGACCGGGGCTGTGGTGGCTCACGCCTACTACCTCAAACACCAGTTCTACCCCACTGTGGTGTACC
TGACCAAGTCCAGCCCCAGCATGGCAGTCCTGTACATCCAGGCCTTTGTCCTTGTCTTCCTTCTGGGCAA
GGTGATGGGCAAGGTGTTCTTTGGGCAACTGAGGGCAGCAGAGATGGAGCACCTTCTGGAACGTTCCTGG
TACGCCGTCACAGAGACTTGTCTGGCCTTCACCGTTTTTCGGGATGACTTCAGCCCCCGCTTTGTTGCAC
TCTTCACTCTTCTTCTCTTCCTCAAATGTTTCCACTGGCTGGCTGAGGACCGTGTGGACTTTATGGAACG
CAGCCCCAACATCTCCTGGCTCTTTCACTGCCGCATTGTCTCTCTTATGTTCCTCCTGGGCATCCTGGAC
TTCCTCTTCGTCAGCCACGCCTATCACAGCATCCTGACCCGTGGGGCCTCTGTGCAGCTGGTGTTTGGCT
TTGAGTATGCCATCCTGATGACGATGGTGCTCACCATCTTCATCAAGTATGTGCTGCACTCCGTGGACCT
CCAGAGTGAGAACCCCTGGGACAACAAGGCTGTGTACATGCTCTACACAGAGCTGTTTACAGGCTTCATC
AAGGTTCTGCTGTACATGGCCTTCATGACCATCATGATCAAGGTGCACACCTTCCCACTCTTTGCCATCC
GGCCCATGTACCTGGCCATGAGACAGTTCAAGAAAGCTGTGACAGATGCCATCATGTCTCGCCGAGCCAT
CCGCAACATGAACACCCTGTATCCAGATGCCACCCCAGAGGAGCTCCAGGCAATGGACAATGTCTGCATC
ATCTGCCGAGAAGAGATGGTGACTGGTGCCAAGAGACTGCCCTGCAACCACATTTTCCATACCAGCTGCC
TGCGCTCCTGGTTCCAGCGGCAGCAGACCTGCCCCACCTGCCGTATGGATGTCCTTCGTGCATCGCTGCC
AGCGCAGTCACCACCACCCCCGGAGCCTGCGGATCAGGGGCCACCCCCTGCCCCCCACCCCCCACCACTC
TTGCCTCAGCCCCCCAACTTCCCCCAGGGCCTCCTGCCTCCTTTTCCTCCAGGCATGTTCCCACTGTGGC
CCCCCATGGGCCCCTTTCCACCTGTCCCGCCTCCCCCCAGCTCAGGAGAGGCTGTGGCTCCTCCATCCAC
CAGTGCAGCAGCCCTTTCTCGGCCCAGTGGAGCAGCTACAACCACAGCTGCTGGCACCAGTGCTACTGCT
GCTTCTGCCACAGCATCTGGCCCAGGCTCTGGCTCTGCCCCAGAGGCTGGCCCTGCCCCTGGTTTCCCCT
TCCCTCCTCCCTGGATGGGTATGCCCCTGCCTCCACCCTTTGCCTTCCCCCCAATGCCTGTGCCCCCTGC
GGGCTTTGCTGGGCTGACCCCAGAGGAGCTACGAGCTCTGGAGGGCCATGAGCGGCAGCACCTGGAGGCC
CGGCTGCAGAGCCTGCGTAACATCCACACACTGCTGGACGCCGCCATGCTGCAGATCAACCAGTACCTCA
CCGTGCTGGCCTCCTTGGGGCCCCCCCGGCCTGCCACTTCAGTCAACTCCACTGAGGAGACTGCCACTAC
AGTTGTTGCTGCTGCCTCCTCCACCAGCATCCCTAGCTCAGAGGCCACGACCCCAACCCCAGGAGCCTCC
CCACCAGCCCCTGAAATGGAAAGGCCTCCAGCTCCTGAGTCAGTGGGCACAGAGGAGATGCCTGAGGATG
GAGAGCCCGATGCAGCAGAGCTCCGCCGGCGCCGCCTGCAGAAGCTGGAGTCTCCTGTTGCCCACTGAAG
ATCTGATATCGGTACCAGTCGACTCTAGAGGATCCCGGGTGGCATCCCTGTGACCCCTCCCCAGTGCCTC
TCCTGGCCCTGGAAGTTGCCACTCCAGTGCCCACCAGCCTTGTCCTAATAAAATTAAGTTGCATCATTTT
GTCTGACTAGGTGTCCTTCTATAATATTATGGGGTGGAGGGGGGTGGTATGGAGCAAGGGGCAAGTTGGG
AAGACAACCTGTAGGGCCTGCGGGGTCTATTGGGAACCAAGCTGGAGTGCAGTGGCACAATCTTGGCTCA
CTGCAATCTCCGCCTCCTGGGTTCAAGCGATTCTCCTGCCTCAGCCTCCCGAGTTGTTGGGATTCCAGGC
ATGCATGACCAGGCTCAGCTAATTTTTGTTTTTTTGGTAGAGACGGGGTTTCACCATATTGGCCAGGCTG
GTCTCCAACTCCTAATCTCAGGTGATCTACCCACCTTGGCCTCCCAAATTGCTGGGATTACAGGCGTGAA
CCACTGCTCCCTTCCCTGTCCTTCTGATTTTAAAATAACTATACCAGCAGGAGGACGTCCAGACACAGCA
TAGGCTACCTGGCCATGCCCAACCGGTGGGACATTTGAGTTGCTTGCTTGGCACTGTCCTCTCATGCGTT
GGGTCCACTCAGTAGATGCCTGTTGAATTGGGTACGCGGCCAGCTTGGCTGTGGAATGTGTGTCAGTTAG
GGTGTGGAAAGTCCCCAGGCTCCCCAGCAGGCAGAAGTATGCAAAGCATGCATCTCAATTAGTCAGCAAC
CAGGTGTGGAAAGTCCCCAGGCTCCCCAGCAGGCAGAAGTATGCAAAGCATGCATCTCAATTAGTCAGCA
ACCATAGTCCCGCCCCTAACTCCGCCCATCCCGCCCCTAACTCCGCCCAGTTCCGCCCATTCTCCGCCCC
ATGGCTGACTAATTTTTTTTATTTATGCAGAGGCCGAGGCCGCCTCGGCCTCTGAGCTATTCCAGAAGTA
GTGAGGAGGCTTTTTTGGAGGCCTAGGCTTTTGCAAAAAGCTCCTCGAGGAACTGAAAAACCAGAAAGTT
AATTCCCTATAGTGAGTCGTATTAAATTCGTAATCATGTCATAGCTGTTTCCTGTGTGAAATTGTTATCC
GCTCACAATTCCACACAACATACGAGCCGGAAGCATAAAGTGTAAAGCCTGGGGTGCCTAATGAGTGAGC
TAACTCACATTAATTGCGTTGCGCTCACTGCCCGCTTTCCAGTCGGGAAACCTGTCGTGCCAGCTGCATT
AATGAATCGGCCAACGCGCGGGGAGAGGCGGTTTGCGTATTGGGCGCTCTTCCGCTTCCTCGCTCACTGA
CTCGCTGCGCTCGGTCGTTCGGCTGCGGCGAGCGGTATCAGCTCACTCAAAGGCGGTAATACGGTTATCC
ACAGAATCAGGGGATAACGCAGGAAAGAACATGTGAGCAAAAGGCCAGCAAAAGGCCAGGAACCGTAAAA
AGGCCGCGTTGCTGGCGTTTTTCCATAGGCTCCGCCCCCCTGACGAGCATCACAAAAATCGACGCTCAAG
TCAGAGGTGGCGAAACCCGACAGGACTATAAAGATACCAGGCGTTTCCCCCTGGAAGCTCCCTCGTGCGC
TCTCCTGTTCCGACCCTGCCGCTTACCGGATACCTGTCCGCCTTTCTCCCTTCGGGAAGCGTGGCGCTTT
CTCATAGCTCACGCTGTAGGTATCTCAGTTCGGTGTAGGTCGTTCGCTCCAAGCTGGGCTGTGTGCACGA
ACCCCCCGTTCAGCCCGACCGCTGCGCCTTATCCGGTAACTATCGTCTTGAGTCCAACCCGGTAAGACAC
GACTTATCGCCACTGGCAGCAGCCACTGGTAACAGGATTAGCAGAGCGAGGTATGTAGGCGGTGCTACAG
AGTTCTTGAAGTGGTGGCCTAACTACGGCTACACTAGAAGAACAGTATTTGGTATCTGCGCTCTGCTGAA
GCCAGTTACCTTCGGAAAAAGAGTTGGTAGCTCTTGATCCGGCAAACAAACCACCGCTGGTAGCGGTGGT
TTTTTTGTTTGCAAGCAGCAGATTACGCGCAGAAAAAAAGGATCTCAAGAAGATCCTTTGATCTTTTCTA
CGGGGTCTGACGCTCAGTGGAACGAAAACTCACGTTAAGGGATTTTGGTCATGAGATTATCAAAAAGGAT
CTTCACCTAGATCCTTTTAAATTAAAAATGAAGTTTTAAATCAATCTAAAGTATATATGAGTAAACTTGG
TCTGACAGTTACCAATGCTTAATCAGTGAGGCACCTATCTCAGCGATCTGTCTATTTCGTTCATCCATAG
TTGCCTGACTCCCCGTCGTGTAGATAACTACGATACGGGAGGGCTTACCATCTGGCCCCAGTGCTGCAAT
GATACCGCGAGACCCACGCTCACCGGCTCCAGATTTATCAGCAATAAACCAGCCAGCCGGAAGGGCCGAG
CGCAGAAGTGGTCCTGCAACTTTATCCGCCTCCATCCAGTCTATTAATTGTTGCCGGGAAGCTAGAGTAA
GTAGTTCGCCAGTTAATAGTTTGCGCAACGTTGTTGCCATTGCTACAGGCATCGTGGTGTCACGCTCGTC
GTTTGGTATGGCTTCATTCAGCTCCGGTTCCCAACGATCAAGGCGAGTTACATGATCCCCCATGTTGTGC
AAAAAAGCGGTTAGCTCCTTCGGTCCTCCGATCGTTGTCAGAAGTAAGTTGGCCGCAGTGTTATCACTCA
TGGTTATGGCAGCACTGCATAATTCTCTTACTGTCATGCCATCCGTAAGATGCTTTTCTGTGACTGGTGA
GTACTCAACCAAGTCATTCTGAGAATAGTGTATGCGGCGACCGAGTTGCTCTTGCCCGGCGTCAATACGG
GATAATACCGCGCCACATAGCAGAACTTTAAAAGTGCTCATCATTGGAAAACGTTCTTCGGGGCGAAAAC
TCTCAAGGATCTTACCGCTGTTGAGATCCAGTTCGATGTAACCCACTCGTGCACCCAACTGATCTTCAGC
ATCTTTTACTTTCACCAGCGTTTCTGGGTGAGCAAAAACAGGAAGGCAAAATGCCGCAAAAAAGGGAATA
AGGGCGACACGGAAATGTTGAATACTCATACTCTTCCTTTTTCAATATTATTGAAGCATTTATCAGGGTT
ATTGTCTCATGAGCGGATACATATTTGAATGTATTTAGAAAAATAAACAAATAGGGGTTCCGCGCACATT
TCCCCGAAAAGTGCCACCTG
[124 nt withheld, positions 6111-6234]
C
[91 nt withheld, positions 6236-6326]
A
[49 nt withheld, positions 6328-6376]
CCTTTGACGTTGGAGTCCACGTTCTTT
[37 nt withheld, positions 6404-6440]
ACCCTATCTCGGTCTATTCTTTTGATTTATAAGGGATTTTGCCGATTTCGGCCTATTGGTTAAAAAATGA
GCTGATTTAACAAAAATTTAACGCGAATTTTAACAAAATATTAACGCTTACAATTT
Features (pLannotate 1.2.2; 17 found; start..end, strand, type, name):
      4..158     -  CDS            lacZα (fragment): LacZα fragment of β-galactosidase; lacZ fragment
    318..697     +  enhancer       CMV enhancer: human cytomegalovirus immediate early enhancer
    699..898     +  promoter       CMV promoter: human cytomegalovirus (CMV) immediate early promoter
    931..996     +  CDS            3xFLAG: three tandem FLAG® epitope tags, followed by an enterokinase cleavage site
   1015..2865    +  CDS            SYVN1: SYVN1_HUMAN - Also known as HRD1, KIAA1810. Experimental evidence at protein level: Swiss-Prot protein existence level 1. E3 ubiquitin-protein ligase which accepts ubiquitin specifically from endoplasmic reticulum-associated UBC7 E2 ligase and transfers it to substrates, promoting their degradation (PubMed:12459480, PubMed:12646171, PubMed:12975321, PubMed:14593114, PubMed:16289116, PubMed:16847254, PubMed:17059562, PubMed:17141218, PubMed:17170702, PubMed:22607976, PubMed:26471130, PubMed:28827405). Component of the endoplasmic reticulum quality control (ERQC) system also called ER-associated
   2888..2906    -  misc_feature   MCS (fragment): pUC18/19 multiple cloning site
   2907..3529    +  polyA_signal   hGH poly(A) signal: human growth hormone polyadenylation signal
   3558..3887    +  promoter       SV40 promoter: SV40 enhancer and early promoter
   3926..3944    -  promoter       T7 promoter: promoter for bacteriophage T7 RNA polymerase
   3982..3998    -  protein_bind   lac operator: The lac repressor binds to the lac operator to inhibit transcription in E. coli. This inhibition can be relieved by adding lactose or isopropyl-β-D-thiogalactopyranoside (IPTG). lac repressor encoded by lacI
   4006..4036    -  promoter       lac promoter: promoter for the E. coli lac operon
   4051..4072    -  protein_bind   CAP binding site: CAP binding activates transcription in the presence of cAMP. E. coli catabolite activator protein
   4085..4177    -  CDS            lacI (fragment): lac repressor; lacI; The lac repressor binds to the lac operator to inhibit transcription in E. coli. This inhibition can be relieved by adding lactose or isopropyl-β-D-thiogalactopyranoside (IPTG).
   4360..4948    -  rep_origin     ori: high-copy-number ColE1/pMB1/pBR322/pUC origin of replication
   5119..5979    -  CDS            AmpR: β-lactamase; bla; confers resistance to ampicillin, carbenicillin, and related antibiotics
   5980..6084    -  promoter       AmpR promoter: bla
   6111..6539    +  rep_origin     f1 ori (sequence partly withheld): f1 bacteriophage origin of replication; arrow indicates direction of (+) strand synthesis
