[The description below was written by a language model from this plasmid's Addgene catalogue record and pLannotate feature annotations shown in this document.]
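Description:
Flag-HRD1 is a mammalian expression plasmid built on the p3XFLAG-CMV-7.1 backbone that produces human HRD1 (gene symbol SYVN1, also known as DER3) carrying an N-terminal 3×FLAG epitope tag. The sequenced record is about 6.6 kb. In bacteria the plasmid replicates from a high-copy ColE1/pUC-type origin and is selected with ampicillin through the β-lactamase gene and its own promoter. An f1 phage origin is also present, which in principle allows single-stranded DNA production. Remnants of lac-derived cloning sequences (lacZα and lacI fragments, lac promoter and operator, CAP site, a T7 promoter and part of a pUC polylinker) are annotated but appear to be backbone carry-over rather than functional parts of the expression unit.

The expression cassette consists of the human cytomegalovirus immediate-early enhancer and promoter, followed by the 3×FLAG coding sequence, which includes an enterokinase cleavage site, then the SYVN1 open reading frame and a human growth hormone polyadenylation signal. An SV40 enhancer/early promoter region lies downstream of the cassette, but no mammalian drug-resistance gene is annotated after it, so the plasmid appears suited to transient transfection rather than stable selection.

HRD1 is an endoplasmic reticulum-resident E3 ubiquitin ligase that works with the UBC7 E2 enzyme in ER quality control and ER-associated degradation of substrates. The tagged construct allows overexpressed HRD1 to be detected or immunoprecipitated with anti-FLAG reagents, for example in ubiquitination and protein-interaction experiments. It was deposited in connection with a study of TIM-3 palmitoylation and antitumor immunity, although the record itself states only that it expresses human HRD1.
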