Addgene plasmid #231688: Flag-HRD1
Purpose: Expresses human HRD1 protein
Depositing lab: Chunhong Ma. Depositing organization: Shandong University. Publication: Palmitoylation of TIM-3 promotes immune exhaustion and restrains antitumor immunity. Zhang Z, Ren C, Xiao R, Ma S, Liu H, Dou Y, Fan Y, Wang S, Zhan P, Gao C, Yue X, Li C, Gao L, Liang X, Wu Z, Ma C. Sci Immunol. 2024 Nov 15;9(101):eadp7302. doi: 10.1126/sciimmunol.adp7302. Epub 2024 Nov 15. PubMed 39546589.
Backbone
  Vector backbone: p3XFLAG-CMV™-7.1
  Vector type: Mammalian Expression
Growth in bacteria
  Bacterial resistance: Ampicillin, 100 μg/mL
  Growth temperature: 37°C
  Growth strain: DH5alpha
  Copy number: Unknown
Gene/Insert
  Gene/Insert name: HRD1
  Species: H. sapiens (human)
  Entrez Gene: SYVN1 (a.k.a. DER3, HRD1)
  Tag / fusion protein: 3×Flag Tag (N terminal on insert)
Terms and licenses: Academic/Nonprofit Terms; Industry Terms: Not Available to Industry
How to cite: Flag-HRD1 was a gift from Chunhong Ma (Addgene plasmid # 231688 ; http://n2t.net/addgene:231688 ; RRID:Addgene_231688)
